Addgene plasmid #211008: pHTC-HaloTag_RBBP5:1-538
Purpose: Mammalian expression of full-length human RBBP5. C-terminal HaloTag.
Depositing lab: Cheryl Arrowsmith. Depositing organization: University of Toronto. Publication: A Target Class Ligandability Evaluation of WD40 Repeat-Containing Proteins. Ackloo S, Li F, Szewczyk M, Seitova A, Loppnau P, Zeng H, Xu J, Ahmad S, Arnautova YA, Baghaie AJ, Beldar S, Bolotokova A, Centrella PA, Chau I, Clark MA, Cuozzo JW, Dehghani-Tafti S, Disch JS, Dong A, Dumas A, Feng JA, Ghiabi P, Gibson E, Gilmer J, Goldman B, Green SR, Guie MA, Guilinger JP, Harms N, Herasymenko O, Houliston S, Hutchinson A, Kearnes S, Keefe AD, Kimani SW, Kramer T, Kutera M, Kwak HA, Lento C, Li Y, Liu J, Loup J, Machado RAC, Mulhern CJ, Perveen S, Righetto GL, Riley P, Shrestha S, Sigel EA, Silva M, Sintchak MD, Slakman BL, Taylor RD, Thompson J, Torng W, Underkoffler C, von Rechenberg M, Walsh RT, Watson I, Wilson DJ, Wolf E, Yadav M, Yazdi AK, Zhang J, Zhang Y, Santhakumar V, Edwards AM, Barsyte-Lovejoy D, Schapira M, Brown PJ, Halabelian L, Arrowsmith CH. J Med Chem. 2025 Jan 23;68(2):1092-1112. doi: 10.1021/acs.jmedchem.4c02010. Epub 2024 Nov 4. PubMed 39495097.
Backbone
  Vector backbone: pHTC-HaloTag
  Backbone manufacturer: Promega
  Vector type: Mammalian Expression
  Selectable markers: Neomycin (select with G418)
Growth in bacteria
  Bacterial resistance: Ampicillin, 100 μg/mL
  Growth temperature: 37°C
  Growth strain: DH5alpha
  Copy number: High Copy
Gene/Insert
  Gene/Insert name: RBBP5:M1-L538
  Species: H. sapiens (human)
  Insert size (bp): 1614
  Mutation: wild type
  Entrez Gene: RBBP5 (a.k.a. RBQ3, SWD1)
  Promoter: CMV
  Tag / fusion protein: HaloTag (C terminal on insert)
  Cloning method: Ligation Independent Cloning
  Sequencing primers: 5′ CTTACTGACATCCACTTTGC; 3′ CAACATCGACGTAGTGCATG
Resource information
  A portion of this plasmid was derived from a plasmid made by: Mammalian Gene Collection (BC053856)
Terms and licenses: Academic/Nonprofit Terms; Industry Terms: Not Available to Industry
Depositor comments: 5' Cloning Site: EcoR1 (not destroyed), 3' Cloning Site: EcoRV (not destroyed). C terminal tag: risrfgpnscrralepttedlyfqsdndgseigtgfpfdphyvevlgermhyvdvgprdgtpvlflhgnptssyvwrniiphvapthrciapdligmgksdkpdlgyffddhvrfmdafiealgleevvlvihdwgsalgfhwakrnpervkgiafmefirpiptwdewpefaretfqafrttdvgrkliidqnvfiegtlpmgvvrpltevemdhyrepflnpvdreplwrfpnelpiagepanivalveeymdwlhqspvpkllfwgtpgvlippaeaarlakslpnckavdigpglnllqednpdligseiarwlstleisg.
How to cite: pHTC-HaloTag_RBBP5:1-538 was a gift from Cheryl Arrowsmith (Addgene plasmid # 211008 ; http://n2t.net/addgene:211008 ; RRID:Addgene_211008)
