[The description below was written by a language model from this plasmid's Addgene catalogue record and pLannotate feature annotations shown in this document.]
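Description:
pHTC-HaloTag_RBBP5:1-538 is a mammalian expression plasmid of about 7.8 kb built on Promega's pHTC-HaloTag backbone. It produces full-length, wild-type human RBBP5 (residues M1 to L538, a 1,614 bp insert derived from a Mammalian Gene Collection cDNA clone) with a C-terminal HaloTag. In bacteria it replicates from a high-copy ColE1/pUC-type origin and is selected with ampicillin through the β-lactamase gene. A ColE1 cer site is also annotated, which helps keep the plasmid monomeric. For stable selection in mammalian cells, an SV40 enhancer/early promoter drives a neomycin phosphotransferase cassette with a synthetic poly(A) signal, conferring G418 resistance.

The expression unit consists of the CMV immediate-early enhancer and promoter followed by a chimeric β-globin/immunoglobulin intron, which generally improves transcript processing and expression. A T7 promoter sits just upstream of the coding region and could support in vitro transcription. The RBBP5 open reading frame was inserted by ligation-independent cloning between retained EcoRI and EcoRV sites. It reads through a short linker containing a TEV protease recognition site into HaloTag, and an SV40 polyadenylation signal is annotated downstream. HaloTag is a modified bacterial dehalogenase that bonds covalently to chloroalkane ligands, so the fusion can be fluorescently labelled, captured on resin, or used as an acceptor in proximity-based assays, and the TEV site allows the tag to be removed. Several short fragment annotations (SET1, large T antigen, M13 ori, bom, tnpA) appear to be backbone remnants rather than functional parts.

RBBP5 is a WD40-repeat component of histone H3K4 methyltransferase complexes. The plasmid comes from a study evaluating the ligandability of WD40 repeat proteins, which fits its stated purpose of expressing tagged RBBP5 in mammalian cells.
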