Features (pLannotate 1.2.2; 21 found; start..end, strand, type, name):
    140..517     +  enhancer       CMV enhancer: human cytomegalovirus immediate early enhancer
    519..718     +  promoter       CMV promoter: human cytomegalovirus (CMV) immediate early promoter
    857..989     +  intron         chimeric intron: chimera between introns from human β-globin and immunoglobulin heavy chain genes
   1033..1051    +  promoter       T7 promoter: promoter for bacteriophage T7 RNA polymerase
   1085..2698    +  CDS            RBBP5: RBBP5_HUMAN - Also known as RBQ3. Experimental evidence at protein level: Swiss-Prot protein existence level 1. In embryonic stem (ES) cells, plays a crucial role in the differentiation potential, particularly along the neural lineage, regulating gene induction and H3 'Lys-4' methylation at key developmental loci, including that mediated by retinoic acid (By similarity). Does not affect ES cell self-renewal (By similarity). Component or associated component of some histone methyltransferase complexes which regulates transcription through recruitment of those complexes to gene promoters (PubMed
   2753..2773    +  CDS            TEV site: tobacco etch virus (TEV) protease recognition and cleavage site
   2789..3672    +  CDS            HaloTag® (fragment): modified bacterial dehalogenase that forms covalent bonds with chloroalkane derivatives
   3702..3751    +  CDS            SET1 (fragment): solubility-enhancement tag derived from T7 phage gene 10B
   3759..3778    +  terminator     T7 terminator (fragment): transcription terminator for bacteriophage T7 RNA polymerase
   3800..3921    -  polyA_signal   SV40 poly(A) signal: SV40 polyadenylation signal
   3944..4012    -  CDS            large T antigen (fragment): large T antigen from SV40 (simian virus 40)
   4017..4049    +  rep_origin     M13 ori (fragment): M13 bacteriophage origin of replication; arrow indicates direction of (+) strand synthesis
   4050..4101    -  misc_feature   bom (fragment): basis of mobility region from pBR322
   4166..4523    +  promoter       SV40 promoter: SV40 enhancer and early promoter
   4574..5365    +  CDS            neo: KKA2_KLEPN - Also known as kan, nptII. Experimental evidence at protein level: Swiss-Prot protein existence level 1. Resistance to kanamycin, neomycin, paromomycin, ribostamycin, butirosin and gentamicin B. From Klebsiella pneumoniae.
   5432..5480    +  polyA_signal   poly(A) signal: synthetic polyadenylation signal
   5501..5593    -  CDS            tnpA (fragment): TN5P_ECOLX - Also known as tnp. Experimental evidence at protein level: Swiss-Prot protein existence level 1. Mediates transposition of transposon Tn5 by a 'cut and paste' mechanism. First, the monomeric transposase binds the 19 bp inverted DNA repeats flanking the transposon. Then, dimerization of the DNA- bound transposase creates a synaptic DNA complex. After nicking of the first DNA strand, excision of the transposon proceeds through a series of intermediates. The transposase then mediates the insertion of the transposon at a new site by strand transfer. The activity of the wild- type tran
   5636..5740    +  promoter       AmpR promoter: bla
   5741..6601    +  CDS            AmpR: β-lactamase; bla; confers resistance to ampicillin, carbenicillin, and related antibiotics
   6759..7347    -  rep_origin     ori: high-copy-number ColE1/pMB1/pBR322/pUC origin of replication
   7463..7746    +  misc_feature   cer region: ColE1-derived recombination site that helps to maintain plasmids as monomers
>Addgene plasmid #211008 | pHTC-HaloTag_RBBP5:1-538 | addgene full sequence | sequence record 423346 | Addgene NGS Result
TCAATATTGGCCATTAGCCATATTATTCATTGGTTATATAGCATAAATCAATATTGGCTATTGGCCATTG
CATACGTTGTATCTATATCATAATATGTACATTTATATTGGCTCATGTCCAATATGACCGCCATGTTGGC
ATTGATTATTGACTAGTTATTAATAGTAATCAATTACGGGGTCATTAGTTCATAGCCCATATATGGAGTT
CCGCGTTACATAACTTACGGTAAATGGCCCGCCTGGCTGACCGCCCAACGACCCCCGCCCATTGACGTCA
ATAATGACGTATGTTCCCATAGTAACGCCAATAGGGACTTTCCATTGACGTCAATGGGTGGAGTATTTAC
GGTAAACTGCCCACTTGGCAGTACATCAAGTGTATCATATGCCAAGTCCGCCCCCTATTGACGTCAATGA
CGGTAAATGGCCCGCCTGGCATTATGCCCAGTACATGACCTTACGGGACTTTCCTACTTGGCAGTACATC
TACGTATTAGTCATCGCTATTACCATGGTGATGCGGTTTTGGCAGTACACCAATGGGCGTGGATAGCGGT
TTGACTCACGGGGATTTCCAAGTCTCCACCCCATTGACGTCAATGGGAGTTTGTTTTGGCACCAAAATCA
ACGGGACTTTCCAAAATGTCGTAATAACCCCGCCCCGTTGACGCAAATGGGCGGTAGGCGTGTACGGTGG
GAGGTCTATATAAGCAGAGCTGGTTTAGTGAACCGTCAGATCACTAGAAGCTTTATTGCGGTAGTTTATC
ACAGTTAAATTGCTAACGCAGTCAGTGCTTCTGACACAACAGTCTCGAACTTAAGCTGCAGAAGTTGGTC
GTGAGGCACTGGGCAGGTAAGTATCAAGGTTACAAGACAGGTTTAAGGAGACCAATAGAAACTGGGCTTG
TCGAGACAGAGAAGACTCTTGCGTTTCTGATAGGCACCTATTGGTCTTACTGACATCCACTTTGCCTTTC
TCTCCACAGGTGTCCACTCCCAGTTCAATTACAGCTCTTAAGGCTAGAGTATTAATACGACTCACTATAG
GGCTAGCAAAGCGATCGCTTCCGAATTCGCCACCATGAACCTCGAGTTGCTGGAGTCCTTTGGGCAGAAC
TATCCAGAGGAAGCTGATGGAACTTTGGATTGTATCAGCATGGCTTTGACTTGCACCTTTAACAGGTGGG
GCACACTGCTTGCAGTTGGCTGTAATGATGGCCGAATTGTCATCTGGGATTTCTTGACAAGAGGCATTGC
TAAAATAATTAGTGCACACATCCATCCAGTGTGTTCTTTATGCTGGAGCCGAGATGGTCATAAACTCGTG
AGTGCTTCCACTGATAACATAGTGTCACAGTGGGATGTTCTTTCAGGCGACTGTGACCAGAGGTTTCGAT
TCCCTTCACCCATCTTAAAAGTCCAATATCATCCACGAGATCAGAACAAGGTTCTCGTGTGTCCCATGAA
ATCTGCTCCTGTCATGTTGACCCTTTCAGATTCCAAACATGTTGTTCTGCCAGTGGACGATGACTCCGAT
TTGAACGTTGTGGCATCTTTTGATAGGCGAGGGGAATATATTTATACGGGAAACGCAAAAGGCAAGATTT
TGGTCCTAAAAACAGATTCTCAGGATCTTGTTGCTTCCTTCAGAGTGACAACTGGAACAAGCAATACCAC
AGCCATTAAGTCAATTGAGTTTGCCCGGAAGGGGAGTTGCTTTTTAATTAACACGGCAGATCGAATAATC
AGAGTTTATGATGGCAGAGAAATCTTAACATGTGGAAGAGATGGAGAGCCTGAACCTATGCAGAAATTGC
AGGATTTGGTGAATAGGACCCCATGGAAGAAATGTTGTTTCTCTGGGGATGGGGAATACATCGTGGCAGG
TTCTGCCCGGCAGCATGCCCTGTACATCTGGGAGAAGAGCATTGGCAACCTGGTGAAGATTCTCCATGGG
ACGAGAGGAGAACTCCTCTTGGATGTAGCTTGGCATCCTGTTCGACCCATCATAGCATCCATTTCCAGTG
GAGTGGTATCTATCTGGGCACAGAATCAAGTAGAAAACTGGAGTGCATTTGCACCAGACTTCAAAGAATT
GGATGAAAATGTAGAATACGAAGAAAGGGAATCAGAGTTTGATATTGAAGATGAAGATAAGAGTGAGCCT
GAGCAGACAGGGGCTGATGCTGCAGAAGATGAGGAAGTGGATGTCACCAGCGTGGACCCTATTGCTGCCT
TCTGTAGCAGTGATGAAGAGCTGGAAGATTCAAAGGCTCTATTGTATTTACCCATTGCCCCTGAGGTAGA
AGACCCAGAAGAAAATCCTTACGGCCCCCCACCGGATGCAGTCCAAACCTCCTTGATGGATGAAGGGGCT
AGTTCAGAGAAGAAGAGGCAGTCCTCAGCAGATGGGTCCCAGCCACCTAAGAAGAAACCCAAAACAACCA
ATATAGAACTTCAAGGAGTACCAAATGATGAAGTCCATCCACTACTGGGTGTGAAGGGGGATGGCAAATC
CAAGAAGAAGCAAGCAGGCCGGCCTAAAGGATCAAAAGGTAAAGAGAAAGATTCTCCATTTAAACCGAAA
CTCTACAAAGGGGACAGAGGTTTACCTCTGGAAGGATCAGCGAAGGGTAAAGTGCAGGCGGAACTCAGCC
AGCCCTTGACAGCAGGAGGAGCAATCTCAGAACTGTTACGGATATCTAGATTTGGGCCCAATTCCTGCAG
GCGAGCTCTCGAGCCAACCACTGAGGATCTGTACTTTCAGAGCGATAACGATGGATCCGAAATCGGTACT
GGCTTTCCATTCGACCCCCATTATGTGGAAGTCCTGGGCGAGCGCATGCACTACGTCGATGTTGGTCCGC
GCGATGGCACCCCTGTGCTGTTCCTGCACGGTAACCCGACCTCCTCCTACGTGTGGCGCAACATCATCCC
GCATGTTGCACCGACCCATCGCTGCATTGCTCCAGACCTGATCGGTATGGGCAAATCCGACAAACCAGAC
CTGGGTTATTTCTTCGACGACCACGTCCGCTTCATGGATGCCTTCATCGAAGCCCTGGGTCTGGAAGAGG
TCGTCCTGGTCATTCACGACTGGGGCTCCGCTCTGGGTTTCCACTGGGCCAAGCGCAATCCAGAGCGCGT
CAAAGGTATTGCATTTATGGAGTTCATCCGCCCTATCCCGACCTGGGACGAATGGCCAGAATTTGCCCGC
GAGACCTTCCAGGCCTTCCGCACCACCGACGTCGGCCGCAAGCTGATCATCGATCAGAACGTTTTTATCG
AGGGTACGCTGCCGATGGGTGTCGTCCGCCCGCTGACTGAAGTCGAGATGGACCATTACCGCGAGCCGTT
CCTGAATCCTGTTGACCGCGAGCCACTGTGGCGCTTCCCAAACGAGCTGCCAATCGCCGGTGAGCCAGCG
AACATCGTCGCGCTGGTCGAAGAATACATGGACTGGCTGCACCAGTCCCCTGTCCCGAAGCTGCTGTTCT
GGGGCACCCCAGGCGTTCTGATCCCACCGGCCGAAGCCGCTCGCCTGGCCAAAAGCCTGCCTAACTGCAA
GGCTGTGGACATCGGCCCGGGTCTGAATCTGCTGCAAGAAGACAACCCGGACCTGATCGGCAGCGAGATC
GCGCGCTGGCTGTCTACTCTGGAGATTTCCGGTTAATAGAATTGGCATGCAAGCTGATCCGGCTGCTAAC
AAAGCCCGAAAGGAAGCTGAGTTGGCTGCTGCCACCGCTGAGCAATAACTAGCATAACCCCTTGGGGCGG
CCGCTTCGAGCAGACATGATAAGATACATTGATGAGTTTGGACAAACCACAACTAGAATGCAGTGAAAAA
AATGCTTTATTTGTGAAATTTGTGATGCTATTGCTTTATTTGTAACCATTATAAGCTGCAATAAACAAGT
TAACAACAACAATTGCATTCATTTTATGTTTCAGGTTCAGGGGGAGATGTGGGAGGTTTTTTTAAGCAAG
TAAAACCTCTACAAATGTGGTAAAATCGAATTTTAACAAAATATTAACGCTTACAATTTCCTGATGCGGT
ATTTTCTCCTTACGCATCTGTGCGGTATTTCACACCGCATACGCGGATCTGCGCAGCACCATGGCCTGAA
ATAACCTCTGAAAGAGGAACTTGGTTAGGTACCTTCTGAGGCGGAAAGAACCAGCTGTGGAATGTGTGTC
AGTTAGGGTGTGGAAAGTCCCCAGGCTCCCCAGCAGGCAGAAGTATGCAAAGCATGCATCTCAATTAGTC
AGCAACCAGGTGTGGAAAGTCCCCAGGCTCCCCAGCAGGCAGAAGTATGCAAAGCATGCATCTCAATTAG
TCAGCAACCATAGTCCCGCCCCTAACTCCGCCCATCCCGCCCCTAACTCCGCCCAGTTCCGCCCATTCTC
CGCCCCATGGCTGACTAATTTTTTTTATTTATGCAGAGGCCGAGGCCGCCTCGGCCTCTGAGCTATTCCA
GAAGTAGTGAGGAGGCTTTTTTGGAGGCCTAGGCTTTTGCAAAAAGCTTGATTCTTCTGACACAACAGTC
TCGAACTTAAGGCTAGAGCCACCATGATTGAACAAGATGGATTGCACGCAGGTTCTCCGGCCGCTTGGGT
GGAGAGGCTATTCGGCTATGACTGGGCACAACAGACAATCGGCTGCTCTGATGCCGCCGTGTTCCGGCTG
TCAGCGCAGGGGCGCCCGGTTCTTTTTGTCAAGACCGACCTGTCCGGTGCCCTGAATGAACTGCAGGACG
AGGCAGCGCGGCTATCGTGGCTGGCCACGACGGGCGTTCCTTGCGCAGCTGTGCTCGACGTTGTCACTGA
AGCGGGAAGGGACTGGCTGCTATTGGGCGAAGTGCCGGGGCAGGATCTCCTGTCATCTCACCTTGCTCCT
GCCGAGAAAGTATCCATCATGGCTGATGCAATGCGGCGGCTGCATACGCTTGATCCGGCTACCTGCCCAT
TCGACCACCAAGCGAAACATCGCATCGAGCGAGCACGTACTCGGATGGAAGCCGGTCTTGTCGATCAGGA
TGATCTGGACGAAGAGCATCAGGGGCTCGCGCCAGCCGAACTGTTCGCCAGGCTCAAGGCGCGCATGCCC
GACGGCGAGGATCTCGTCGTGACCCATGGCGATGCCTGCTTGCCGAATATCATGGTGGAAAATGGCCGCT
TTTCTGGATTCATCGACTGTGGCCGGCTGGGTGTGGCGGACCGCTATCAGGACATAGCGTTGGCTACCCG
TGATATTGCTGAAGAGCTTGGCGGCGAATGGGCTGACCGCTTCCTCGTGCTTTACGGTATCGCCGCTCCC
GATTCGCAGCGCATCGCCTTCTATCGCCTTCTTGACGAGTTCTTCTGAGCGGGACTCTGGGGTTCGAAAT
GACCGACCAAGCGACGCCCAACCTGCCATCACGATGGCCGCAATAAAATATCTTTATTTTCATTACATCT
GTGTGTTGGTTTTTTGTGTGAATCGATAGCGATAAGGATCCTCTTTGCGCTTGCGTTTTCCCTTGTCCAG
ATAGCCCAGTAGCTGACATTCATCCGGGGTCAGCACCGTTTCTGCGGACTGGCTTTCTACGTAATGGTTT
CTTAGACGTCAGGTGGCACTTTTCGGGGAAATGTGCGCGGAACCCCTATTTGTTTATTTTTCTAAATACA
TTCAAATATGTATCCGCTCATGAGACAATAACCCTGATAAATGCTTCAATAATATTGAAAAAGGAAGAGT
ATGAGTATTCAACATTTCCGTGTCGCCCTTATTCCCTTTTTTGCGGCATTTTGCCTTCCTGTTTTTGCTC
ACCCAGAAACGCTGGTGAAAGTAAAAGATGCTGAAGATCAGTTGGGTGCACGAGTGGGTTACATCGAACT
GGATCTCAACAGCGGTAAGATCCTTGAGAGTTTTCGCCCCGAAGAACGTTTTCCAATGATGAGCACTTTC
AAAGTTCTGCTATGTGGCGCGGTATTATCCCGTATTGACGCCGGGCAAGAGCAACTCGGTCGCCGCATAC
ACTATTCTCAGAATGACTTGGTTGAGTACTCACCAGTCACAGAAAAGCATCTTACGGATGGCATGACAGT
AAGAGAATTATGCAGTGCTGCCATAACCATGAGTGATAACACTGCGGCCAACTTACTTCTGACAACTATC
GGAGGACCGAAGGAGCTAACCGCTTTTTTGCACAACATGGGGGATCATGTAACTCGCCTTGATCGTTGGG
AACCGGAGCTGAATGAAGCCATACCAAACGACGAGCGTGACACCACGATGCCTGTAGCAATGGCAACAAC
GTTGCGCAAACTATTAACTGGCGAACTACTTACTCTAGCTTCCCGGCAACAATTAATAGACTGGATGGAG
GCGGATAAAGTTGCAGGACCACTTCTGCGCTCGGCCCTTCCGGCTGGCTGGTTTATTGCTGATAAATCTG
GAGCCGGTGAGCGTGGGTCTCGCGGTATCATTGCAGCACTGGGGCCAGATGGTAAGCCCTCCCGTATCGT
AGTTATCTACACGACGGGGAGTCAGGCAACTATGGATGAACGAAATAGACAGATCGCTGAGATAGGTGCC
TCACTGATTAAGCATTGGTAATTCGAAATGACCGACCAAGCGACGCCCAACCGGTATCAGCTCACTCAAA
GGCGGTAATACGGTTATCCACAGAATCAGGGGATAACGCAGGAAAGAACATGTGAGCAAAAGGCCAGCAA
AAGGCCAGGAACCGTAAAAAGGCCGCGTTGCTGGCGTTTTTCCATAGGCTCCGCCCCCCTGACGAGCATC
ACAAAAATCGACGCTCAAGTCAGAGGTGGCGAAACCCGACAGGACTATAAAGATACCAGGCGTTTCCCCC
TGGAAGCTCCCTCGTGCGCTCTCCTGTTCCGACCCTGCCGCTTACCGGATACCTGTCCGCCTTTCTCCCT
TCGGGAAGCGTGGCGCTTTCTCATAGCTCACGCTGTAGGTATCTCAGTTCGGTGTAGGTCGTTCGCTCCA
AGCTGGGCTGTGTGCACGAACCCCCCGTTCAGCCCGACCGCTGCGCCTTATCCGGTAACTATCGTCTTGA
GTCCAACCCGGTAAGACACGACTTATCGCCACTGGCAGCAGCCACTGGTAACAGGATTAGCAGAGCGAGG
TATGTAGGCGGTGCTACAGAGTTCTTGAAGTGGTGGCCTAACTACGGCTACACTAGAAGGACAGTATTTG
GTATCTGCGCTCTGCTGAAGCCAGTTACCTTCGGAAAAAGAGTTGGTAGCTCTTGATCCGGCAAACAAAC
CACCGCTGGTAGCGGTGGTTTTTTTGTTTGCAAGCAGCAGATTACGCGCAGAAAAAAAGGATTTCAAGAA
GATCCTTTGATCTTTTCTACGGGGTCTGACGCTCAGTGGAACGAAAACTCACGTTAAGGGATTTTGGTCA
TGAGATTATCAAAAAGGATCTTCACCTAGATCCTTTTATAGTCCGGAAATACAGGAACGCACGCTGGATG
GCCCTTCGCTGGGATGGTGAAACCATGAAAAATGGCAGCTTCAGTGGATTAAGTGGGGGTAATGTGGCCT
GTACCCTCTGGTTGCATAGGTATTCATACGGTTAAAATTTATCAGGCGCGATTGCGGCAGTTTTTCGGGT
GGTTTGTTGCCATTTTTACCTGTCTGCTGCCGTGATCGCGCTGAACGCGTTTTAGCGGTGCGTACAATTA
AGGGATTATGGTAAATCCACTTACTGTCTGCCCTCGTAGCCATCGAGATAAACCGCAGTACTCCGGCCAC
GATGCGTCCGGCGTAGAGGATCGAGATCT
