>Addgene plasmid #211008 | pHTC-HaloTag_RBBP5:1-538 | depositor partial sequence | sequence record 411496 | Insert sequence
ATGAACCTCGAGTTGCTGGAGTCCTTTGGGCAGAACTATCCAGAGGAAGCTGATGGAACTTTGGATTGTA
TCAGCATGGCTTTGACTTGCACCTTTAACAGGTGGGGCACACTGCTTGCAGTTGGCTGTAATGATGGCCG
AATTGTCATCTGGGATTTCTTGACAAGAGGCATTGCTAAAATAATTAGTGCACACATCCATCCAGTGTGT
TCTTTATGCTGGAGCCGAGATGGTCATAAACTCGTGAGTGCTTCCACTGATAACATAGTGTCACAGTGGG
ATGTTCTTTCAGGCGACTGTGACCAGAGGTTTCGATTCCCTTCACCCATCTTAAAAGTCCAATATCATCC
ACGAGATCAGAACAAGGTTCTCGTGTGTCCCATGAAATCTGCTCCTGTCATGTTGACCCTTTCAGATTCC
AAACATGTTGTTCTGCCAGTGGACGATGACTCCGATTTGAACGTTGTGGCATCTTTTGATAGGCGAGGGG
AATATATTTATACGGGAAACGCAAAAGGCAAGATTTTGGTCCTAAAAACAGATTCTCAGGATCTTGTTGC
TTCCTTCAGAGTGACAACTGGAACAAGCAATACCACAGCCATTAAGTCAATTGAGTTTGCCCGGAAGGGG
AGTTGCTTTTTAATTAACACGGCAGATCGAATAATCAGAGTTTATGATGGCAGAGAAATCTTAACATGTG
GAAGAGATGGAGAGCCTGAACCTATGCAGAAATTGCAGGATTTGGTGAATAGGACCCCATGGAAGAAATG
TTGTTTCTCTGGGGATGGGGAATACATCGTGGCAGGTTCTGCCCGGCAGCATGCCCTGTACATCTGGGAG
AAGAGCATTGGCAACCTGGTGAAGATTCTCCATGGGACGAGAGGAGAACTCCTCTTGGATGTAGCTTGGC
ATCCTGTTCGACCCATCATAGCATCCATTTCCAGTGGAGTGGTATCTATCTGGGCACAGAATCAAGTAGA
AAACTGGAGTGCATTTGCACCAGACTTCAAAGAATTGGATGAAAATGTAGAATACGAAGAAAGGGAATCA
GAGTTTGATATTGAAGATGAAGATAAGAGTGAGCCTGAGCAGACAGGGGCTGATGCTGCAGAAGATGAGG
AAGTGGATGTCACCAGCGTGGACCCTATTGCTGCCTTCTGTAGCAGTGATGAAGAGCTGGAAGATTCAAA
GGCTCTATTGTATTTACCCATTGCCCCTGAGGTAGAAGACCCAGAAGAAAATCCTTACGGCCCCCCACCG
GATGCAGTCCAAACCTCCTTGATGGATGAAGGGGCTAGTTCAGAGAAGAAGAGGCAGTCCTCAGCAGATG
GGTCCCAGCCACCTAAGAAGAAACCCAAAACAACCAATATAGAACTTCAAGGAGTACCAAATGATGAAGT
CCATCCACTACTGGGTGTGAAGGGGGATGGCAAATCCAAGAAGAAGCAAGCAGGCCGGCCTAAAGGATCA
AAAGGTAAAGAGAAAGATTCTCCATTTAAACCGAAACTCTACAAAGGGGACAGAGGTTTACCTCTGGAAG
GATCAGCGAAGGGTAAAGTGCAGGCGGAACTCAGCCAGCCCTTGACAGCAGGAGGAGCAATCTCAGAACT
GTTA
